>Addgene plasmid #162068 | pCS2+cPLA2-mKate2 | addgene full sequence | sequence record 325857 | Addgene NGS Result
CAGTCGACCGCCAATTCAATATGGCGTATATGGACTCATGCCAATTCAATATGGTGGATCTGGACCTGTG
CCAATTCAATATGGCGTATATGGACTCGTGCCAATTCAATATGGTGGATCTGGACCCCAGCCAATTCAAT
ATGGCGGACTTGGCACCATGCCAATTCAATATGGCGGACCTGGCACTGTGCCAACTGGGGAGGGGTCTAC
TTGGCACGGTGCCAAGTTTGAGGAGGGGTCTTGGCCCTGTGCCAAGTCCGCCATATTGAATTGGCATGGT
GCCAATAATGGCGGCCATATTGGCTATATGCCAGGATCAATATATAGGCAATATCCAATATGGCCCTATG
CCAATATGGCTATTGGCCAGGTTCAATACTATGTATTGGCCCTATGCCATATAGTATTCCATATATGGGT
TTTCCTATTGACGTAGATAGCCCCTCCCAATGGGCGGTCCCATATACCATATATGGGGCTTCCTAATACC
GCCCATAGCCACTCCCCCATTGACGTCAATGGTCTCTATATATGGTCTTTCCTATTGACGTCATATGGGC
GGTCCTATTGACGTATATGGCGCCTCCCCCATTGACGTCAATTACGGTAAATGGCCCGCCTGGCTCAATG
CCCATTGACGTCAATAGGACCACCCACCATTGACGTCAATGGGATGGCTCATTGCCCATTCATATCCGTT
CTCACGCCCCCTATTGACGTCAATGACGGTAAATGGCCCACTTGGCAGTACATCAATATCTATTAATAGT
AACTTGGCAAGTACATTACTATTGGAAGTACGCCAGGGTACATTGGCAGTACTCCCATTGACGTCAATGG
CGGTAAATGGCCCGCGATGGCTGCCAAGTACATCCCCATTGACGTCAATGGGGAGGGGCAATGACGCAAA
TGGGCGTTCCATTGACGTAAATGGGCGGTAGGCGTGCCTAATGGGAGGTCTATATAAGCAATGCTCGTTT
AGGGAACCGCCATTCTGCCTGGGGACGTCGGAGCAAGCTTGATTTAGGTGACACTATAGAATACAAGCTA
CTTGTTCTTTTTGCAGGATCCCATCGATGCCACAATGTCCAACATTATAGTTGAGCATCAGTATTCTCAT
AGACTGAAATTGACTGTGGTGAGAGCTGAAAATGTAACTAAAGGAGCATTTGGGGATTTATTGGACACCC
CGGACCCTTATGTTGAGCTGTCAGTGCCAACCACACCAGAGTCAAGAAAACGAACCCGCCACATTAACAA
TGACATTAACCCCAAGTGGAACGAGACCTTTGAGTTCATATTGGATCCCAATCAATCCAATGTTTTGGAG
GTGACACTGATGGATGCCAATTATGTCATGGATGAAACTCTTGGCACAGCAAAATATTCCCTCTCAAAAC
TCAAAGTGGCACAAATGGAGCATGTGACCCTCTCTATCGGCAAGACAACCAAAGTGTTCCTCGACTTGCT
CTTGGAAGTTTGCGCATCCACAGACCTGCGCTTCAGCATGACACTGTGTGATCAAGAGAAGCTGTTCATG
CAGACACGCAGAGACAGGGTCATGCTCAGCATAAAGAAGCTTCTTAAAATGGAAAACCCTCGTTTCCTTC
CATCCTCACCAAGAGAGGTTCCCACCATCGCTATTCTGGGCTCTGGAGGAGGTTTTCGTGCAATGGTGGG
CTTCTCTGGTGTGATGAAGGCTTTGTATGAATCTGGCGTGTTTGACTGTGCAACATATGTGGCAGGACTT
TCAGGATCAACATGGTATATGTCTATGCTGTACTCTCATCCAGAGTTTCCTGCTAAAGGCCCAGGCGACA
TTAATAAAGAGCTCATGAACAGAGTCAGTAATAACCCACTCAAACTGCTCCTGCCCCAAAACATCAACCG
CTACGTCAAAGCACTGTGGAAGAAGAAATCTGCTGGACAGCCGGTCACCTTCACTGACATCTTCGGGATG
TTGATAGGAGAGACGCTTATTCCAGGGAGAATGAACATTAAGCTGAGCTCATTGAAAGGGAAAATTAATG
AAGGTCAGAGCCCTCTTCCTCTCTTCACCTGTCTGCACGTCAAACCTGACGTCTCTGAGCTCATGTTTGC
AGATTGGGTGGAGTTCAGCCCTTATGAAATTGGCATGGCCAAATATGGCACCTTCATGTCTCCTGGGCTG
TTTGGCAGCAAATTCTTCATGGGAAGTGTTGTGAAACAATATGAGGAAAACCCCTTACATTTCCTGATGG
GTGTGTGGGGAAGTGCTTTTTCCATCCTCTTTAACCGGGTTTTGGGTGTGAAGGAGACGACCAGCAGTAG
CACTATGGAGGAGGAGCTGGAGCAAATTAAACCAGAGCACATTGTGGGTGACGATTCTGCTGATAACGAG
GAGGAAACTCAAAGAGGAGGCACAGAGTCTGCAGATGCAGAGGACGAGCGCCAGCGTCATGCCCAGGCCA
GCTGGGTACAGCGCATGTTGACCTCCATCATGGGCGACACCACTCTGTTCACCACTCGTGAGGGCCGCGC
AGGCAAAGTGCACAACTTCATGCTGGGACTGAACCTGAACTCAACCCTGCCCTTCTCTCCCTTCAGCGGC
ATCACACACCAGACCTCGCTGGAGGAGGAAGTGGACGCTGTTACTGATCCGGATGAGTTTGAGCGAATCT
ATGAGCCTCTGGATGTGAAGAGCAAGAAAATCCATGTGGTGGACAGTGGCTTGACCTTTAACCTGCCCTA
CCCTCTCATTCTGCGGTGTCAGAGAGGAGTCGACCTGATTATTTCATTCGACTTCTCAGCCCGACCCAGT
GACTCCAGCCCACCGTTCAAAGAGTTACTGCTGGCTGAAAAATGGGCCCGTATGAATAAGCTGCCCTTCC
CGAAGATTGATTCGAAAGTATTCGACAGAGAGGGTCTAAAAGAGTGCTATGTGTTCAAGCCTGCTAAAGG
AGACAAGAACTGCCCCACCATCATTCATTTTGTCTTGGCCAACATCAACTTCCGGAATTTTAAAGCCCCT
GGAGTTCCTCGAGATTCAGACAAGGACATAGAGTTTGGTGACTTTGACATATTTGACGAGCCAGCCTCCC
CTTACTCCACTTTCAACTTCAAATACAACAACCAGGCCTTCAAGAGACTTCATGACCTCATGGAGTTCAA
TACGCTTAACAACATCGAGGTTATCAAAGAAGCCATTAAAGACAGCATTCTGCTGAGACGAGAGAACCCA
GCGCGATGTTCGGTTTCCCTTTCGCTCAGTGAAATCGAAAACAAGAAGTTCCTGAAACGAGACAACAGCA
TTGCAAAACGACCCACCGGAGCTGGAGGAATTCGTCCTGGATCTATGGTGTCTAAGGGCGAAGAGCTGAT
TAAGGAGAACATGCACATGAAGCTGTACATGGAGGGCACCGTGAACAACCACCACTTCAAGTGCACATCC
GAGGGCGAAGGCAAGCCCTACGAGGGCACCCAGACCATGAGAATCAAGGCCGTCGAGGGCGGCCCTCTCC
CCTTCGCCTTCGACATCCTGGCTACCAGCTTCATGTACGGCAGCAAAACCTTCATCAACCACACCCAGGG
CATCCCCGACTTCTTTAAGCAGTCCTTCCCTGAGGGCTTCACATGGGAGAGAGTCACCACATACGAAGAC
GGGGGCGTGCTGACCGCTACCCAGGACACCAGCCTCCAGGACGGCTGCCTCATCTACAACGTCAAGATCA
GAGGGGTGAACTTCCCATCCAACGGCCCTGTGATGCAGAAGAAAACACTCGGCTGGGAGGCCTCCACCGA
GACCCTGTACCCCGCTGACGGCGGCCTGGAAGGCAGAGCCGACATGGCCCTGAAGCTCGTGGGCGGGGGC
CACCTGATCTGCAACTTGAAGACCACATACAGATCCAAGAAACCCGCTAAGAACCTCAAGATGCCCGGCG
TCTACTATGTGGACAGAAGACTGGAAAGAATCAAGGAGGCCGACAAAGAGACCTACGTCGAGCAGCACGA
GGTGGCTGTGGCCAGATACTGCGACCTCCCTAGCAAACTGGGGCACAAACTGTAACTCGAGCCTCTAGAA
CTATAGTGAGTCGTATTACGTAGATCCAGACATGATAAGATACATTGATGAGTTTGGACAAACCACAACT
AGAATGCAGTGAAAAAAATGCTTTATTTGTGAAATTTGTGATGCTATTGCTTTATTTGTAACCATTATAA
GCTGCAATAAACAAGTTAACAACAACAATTGCATTCATTTTATGTTTCAGGTTCAGGGGGAGGTGTGGGA
GGTTTTTTAATTCGCGGCCGCGGCGCCAATGCATTGGGCCCGGTACCCAGCTTTTGTTCCCTTTAGTGAG
GGTTAATTGCGCGCTTGGCGTAATCATGGTCATAGCTGTTTCCTGTGTGAAATTGTTATCCGCTCACAAT
TCCACACAACATACGAGCCGGGAGCATAAAGTGTAAAGCCTGGGGTGCCTAATGAGTGAGCTAACTCACA
TTAATTGCGTTGCGCTCACTGCCCGCTTTCCAGTCGGGAAACCTGTCGTGCCAGCTGCATTAATGAATCG
GCCAACGCGCGGGGAGAGGCGGTTTGCGTATTGGGCGCTCTTCCGCTTCCTCGCTCACTGACTCGCTGCG
CTCGGTCGTTCGGCTGCGGCGAGCGGTATCAGCTCACTCAAAGGCGGTAATACGGTTATCCACAGAATCA
GGGGATAACGCAGGAAAGAACATGTGAGCAAAAGGCCAGCAAAAGGCCAGGAACCGTAAAAAGGCCGCGT
TGCTGGCGTTTTTCCATAGGCTCCGCCCCCCTGACGAGCATCACAAAAATCGACGCTCAAGTCAGAGGTG
GCGAAACCCGACAGGACTATAAAGATACCAGGCGTTTCCCCCTGGAAGCTCCCTCGTGCGCTCTCCTGTT
CCGACCCTGCCGCTTACCGGATACCTGTCCGCCTTTCTCCCTTCGGGAAGCGTGGCGCTTTCTCATAGCT
CACGCTGTAGGTATCTCAGTTCGGTGTAGGTCGTTCGCTCCAAGCTGGGCTGTGTGCACGAACCCCCCGT
TCAGCCCGACCGCTGCGCCTTATCCGGTAACTATCGTCTTGAGTCCAACCCGGTAAGACACGACTTATCG
CCACTGGCAGCAGCCACTGGTAACAGGATTAGCAGAGCGAGGTATGTAGGCGGTGCTACAGAGTTCTTGA
AGTGGTGGCCTAACTACGGCTACACTAGAAGAACAGTATTTGGTATCTGCGCTCTGCTGAAGCCAGTTAC
CTTCGGAAAAAGAGTTGGTAGCTCTTGATCCGGCAAACAAACCACCGCTGGTAGCGGTGGTTTTTTTGTT
TGCAAGCAGCAGATTACGCGCAGAAAAAAAGGATCTCAAGAAGATCCTTTGATCTTTTCTACGGGGTCTG
ACGCTCAGTGGAACGAAAACTCACGTTAAGGGATTTTGGTCATGAGATTATCAAAAAGGATCTTCACCTA
GATCCTTTTAAATTAAAAATGAAGTTTTAAATCAATCTAAAGTATATATGAGTAAACTTGGTCTGACAGT
TACCAATGCTTAATCAGTGAGGCACCTATCTCAGCGATCTGTCTATTTCGTTCATCCATAGTTGCCTGAC
TCCCCGTCGTGTAGATAACTACGATACGGGAGGGCTTACCATCTGGCCCCAGTGCTGCAATGATACCGCG
AGACCCACGCTCACCGGCTCCAGATTTATCAGCAATAAACCAGCCAGCCGGAAGGGCCGAGCGCAGAAGT
GGTCCTGCAACTTTATCCGCCTCCATCCAGTCTATTAATTGTTGCCGGGAAGCTAGAGTAAGTAGTTCGC
CAGTTAATAGTTTGCGCAACGTTGTTGCCATTGCTACAGGCATCGTGGTGTCACGCTCGTCGTTTGGTAT
GGCTTCATTCAGCTCCGGTTCCCAACGATCAAGGCGAGTTACATGATCCCCCATGTTGTGCAAAAAAGCG
GTTAGCTCCTTCGGTCCTCCGATCGTTGTCAGAAGTAAGTTGGCCGCAGTGTTATCACTCATGGTTATGG
CAGCACTGCATAATTCTCTTACTGTCATGCCATCCGTAAGATGCTTTTCTGTGACTGGTGAGTACTCAAC
CAAGTCATTCTGAGAATAGTGTATGCGGCGACCGAGTTGCTCTTGCCCGGCGTCAATACGGGATAATACC
GCGCCACATAGCAGAACTTTAAAAGTGCTCATCATTGGAAAACGTTCTTCGGGGCGAAAACTCTCAAGGA
TCTTACCGCTGTTGAGATCCAGTTCGATGTAACCCACTCGTGCACCCAACTGATCTTCAGCATCTTTTAC
TTTCACCAGCGTTTCTGGGTGAGCAAAAACAGGAAGGCAAAATGCCGCAAAAAAGGGAATAAGGGCGACA
CGGAAATGTTGAATACTCATACTCTTCCTTTTTCAATATTATTGAAGCATTTATCAGGGTTATTGTCTCA
TGAGCGGATACATATTTGAATGTATTTAGAAAAATAAACAAATAGGGGTTCCGCGCACATTTCCCCGAAA
AGTGCCACCTAAATTGTAAGCGTTAATATTTTGTTAAAATTCGCGTTAAATTTTTGTTAAATCAGCTCAT
TTTTTAACCAATAGGCCGAAATCGGCAAAATCCCTTATAAATCAAAAGAATAGACCGAGATAGGGT
[37 nt withheld, positions 6647-6683]
AAAGAACGTGGACTCCAACGTCAAAGG
[49 nt withheld, positions 6711-6759]
T
[91 nt withheld, positions 6761-6851]
G
[124 nt withheld, positions 6853-6976]
CCCATTCGCCATTCAGGCTGCGCAACTGTTGGGAAGGGCGATCGGTGCGGGCCTCTTCGCTATTACGC
Features (pLannotate 1.2.2; 16 found; start..end, strand, type, name):
     10..987     +  promoter       CMV IE94 promoter: enhancer/promoter region of simian cytomegalovirus major immediate early transcription unit IE94
   1022..1040    +  promoter       SP6 promoter: promoter for bacteriophage SP6 RNA polymerase
   1085..3307    +  CDS            pla2g4a: PA24A_DANRE - Also known as cpla2, pla2g4. Experimental evidence at transcript level: Swiss-Prot protein existence level 2. Selectively hydrolyzes arachidonyl phospholipids in the sn-2 position releasing arachidonic acid. Together with its lysophospholipid activity, it is implicated in the initiation of the inflammatory response. From Danio rerio (Zebrafish) (Brachydanio rerio).
   3335..4041    +  CDS            TagRFP (fragment): monomeric derivative of red fluorescent protein from Entacmaea quadricolor (Merzlyak et al., 2007) mammalian codon-optimized
   4061..4078    -  promoter       T7 promoter (fragment): promoter for bacteriophage T7 RNA polymerase
   4083..4217    -  polyA_signal   SV40 poly(A) signal: SV40 polyadenylation signal
   4330..4348    -  promoter       T3 promoter: promoter for bacteriophage T3 RNA polymerase
   4393..4409    -  protein_bind   lac operator: The lac repressor binds to the lac operator to inhibit transcription in E. coli. This inhibition can be relieved by adding lactose or isopropyl-β-D-thiogalactopyranoside (IPTG). lac repressor encoded by lacI
   4417..4447    -  promoter       lac promoter: promoter for the E. coli lac operon
   4462..4483    -  protein_bind   CAP binding site: CAP binding activates transcription in the presence of cAMP. E. coli catabolite activator protein
   4496..4588    -  CDS            lacI (fragment): lac repressor; lacI; The lac repressor binds to the lac operator to inhibit transcription in E. coli. This inhibition can be relieved by adding lactose or isopropyl-β-D-thiogalactopyranoside (IPTG).
   4771..5359    -  rep_origin     ori: high-copy-number ColE1/pMB1/pBR322/pUC origin of replication
   5530..6390    -  CDS            AmpR: β-lactamase; bla; confers resistance to ampicillin, carbenicillin, and related antibiotics
   6391..6495    -  promoter       AmpR promoter: bla
   6548..6976    -  rep_origin     f1 ori (sequence partly withheld): f1 bacteriophage origin of replication; arrow indicates direction of (+) strand synthesis
   6981..3       -  CDS            lacZα (fragment) (across the origin): LacZα fragment of β-galactosidase; lacZ fragment
