[The description below was written by a language model from this plasmid's Addgene catalogue record and pLannotate feature annotations shown in this document.]
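Description:
pCS2+cPLA2-mKate2 is a roughly 7 kb expression plasmid built on the pCS2+ backbone, a multipurpose vector used for expression in mammalian and avian cells and in Xenopus and zebrafish embryos. It is propagated in E. coli as a high-copy plasmid through a ColE1/pUC-type origin and selected with ampicillin via the β-lactamase gene. An f1 origin and remnants of the lac promoter/operator and lacZα region are also carried over from the backbone.

The payload is the zebrafish cytosolic phospholipase A2 coding sequence (pla2g4aa), inserted between the ClaI and XbaI sites and joined in frame to the far-red monomeric fluorescent protein mKate2. The automated annotation labels the fluorescent protein as a TagRFP fragment, which fits mKate2's origin in the same Entacmaea quadricolor protein family. The catalogue's purpose line describes an amino-terminal fusion, but the tag field and the feature table both place mKate2 downstream of cPLA2, at its C terminus. Expression is driven by the simian CMV IE94 enhancer/promoter and terminated by an SV40 polyadenylation signal. An SP6 promoter lies between the CMV promoter and the open reading frame, an arrangement that in pCS2+ vectors allows in vitro synthesis of sense mRNA for embryo microinjection, while T7 and T3 promoters sit in the opposite orientation downstream of the insert.

According to the record, the construct provides a steady-state red fluorescent readout of cPLA2 activation in live cells. cPLA2 releases arachidonic acid from phospholipids and is implicated in initiating inflammatory responses. The associated publication concerns the detection of tissue damage by osmotic surveillance.
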