Addgene plasmid #162068: pCS2+cPLA2-mKate2
Purpose: Used to provide a steady-state readout of cPLA2 activation in live cells. Amino-terminally fused to mKate2 for red fluorescence.
Depositing lab: Philipp Niethammer. Depositing organization: Memorial Sloan-Kettering Cancer Center. Publication: Tissue damage detection by osmotic surveillance. Enyedi B, Kala S, Nikolich-Zugich T, Niethammer P. Nat Cell Biol. 2013 Sep;15(9):1123-30. doi: 10.1038/ncb2818. Epub 2013 Aug 11. PubMed 23934216.
Backbone
  Vector backbone: pCS2+
  Backbone size w/o insert (bp): 4085
  Total vector size (bp): 7047
  Vector type: Mammalian Expression ; Avian, Xenopus, Zebrafish
Growth in bacteria
  Bacterial resistance: Ampicillin, 100 μg/mL
  Growth temperature: 37°C
  Growth strain: DH5alpha
  Copy number: High Copy
Gene/Insert
  Gene/Insert name: cytosolic phospholipase a2 (alt names: cPLA2; pla2g4aa)
  Species: D. rerio (zebrafish)
  Insert size (bp): 2961
  GenBank ID: 30554
  Entrez Gene: pla2g4aa (a.k.a. PLA2G4A, cpla2, pla2g4)
  Promoter: CMV
  Tag / fusion protein: mKate2 (C terminal on insert)
  Cloning method: Restriction Enzyme; 5′ cloning site ClaI (not destroyed); 3′ cloning site XbaI (not destroyed)
  Sequencing primers: 5′ SP6; 3′ M13R
Terms and licenses: Academic/Nonprofit Terms; Industry Terms: Not Available to Industry
How to cite: pCS2+cPLA2-mKate2 was a gift from Philipp Niethammer (Addgene plasmid # 162068 ; http://n2t.net/addgene:162068 ; RRID:Addgene_162068)
